>Addgene plasmid #82218 | pDONR223_MOS_WT | addgene full sequence | sequence record 164906 | Addgene NGS result
GTTATGACTGTTTTTTTGGGGTACAGTCTATGCCTCGGGCATCCAAGCAGCAAGCGCGTTACGCCGTGGG
TCGATGTTTGATGTTATGGAGCAGCAACGATGTTACGCAGCAGGGCAGTCGCCCTAAAACAAAGTTAAAC
ATTATGAGGGAAGCGGTGATCGCCGAAGTATCGACTCAACTATCAGAGGTAGTTGGCGTCATCGAGCGCC
ATCTCGAACCGACGTTGCTGGCCGTACATTTGTACGGCTCCGCAGTGGATGGCGGCCTGAAGCCACACAG
TGATATTGATTTGCTGGTTACGGTGACCGTAAGGCTTGATGAAACAACGCGGCGAGCTTTGATCAACGAC
CTTTTGGAAACTTCGGCTTCCCCTGGAGAGAGCGAGATTCTCCGCGCTGTAGAAGTCACCATTGTTGTGC
ACGACGACATCATTCCGTGGCGTTATCCAGCTAAGCGCGAACTGCAATTTGGAGAATGGCAGCGCAATGA
CATTCTTGCAGGTATCTTCGAGCCAGCCACGATCGACATTGATCTGGCTATCTTGCTGACAAAAGCAAGA
GAACATAGCGTTGCCTTGGTAGGTCCAGCGGCGGAGGAACTCTTTGATCCGGTTCCTGAACAGGATCTAT
TTGAGGCGCTAAATGAAACCTTAACGCTATGGAACTCGCCGCCCGACTGGGCTGGCGATGAGCGAAATGT
AGTGCTTACGTTGTCCCGCATTTGGTACAGCGCAGTAACCGGCAAAATCGCGCCGAAGGATGTCGCTGCC
GACTGGGCAATGGAGCGCCTGCCGGCCCAGTATCAGCCCGTCATACTTGAAGCTAGACAGGCTTATCTTG
GACAAGAAGAAGATCGCTTGGCCTCGCGCGCAGATCAGTTGGAAGAATTTGTCCACTACGTGAAAGGCGA
GATCACCAAGGTAGTCGGCAAATAACCCTCGAGCCACCCATGACCAAAATCCCTTAACGTGAGTTACGCG
TCGTTCCACTGAGCGTCAGACCCCGTAGAAAAGATCAAAGGATCTTCTTGAGATCCTTTTTTTCTGCGCG
TAATCTGCTGCTTGCAAACAAAAAAACCACCGCTACCAGCGGTGGTTTGTTTGCCGGATCAAGAGCTACC
AACTCTTTTTCCGAAGGTAACTGGCTTCAGCAGAGCGCAGATACCAAATACTGTTCTTCTAGTGTAGCCG
TAGTTAGGCCACCACTTCAAGAACTCTGTAGCACCGCCTACATACCTCGCTCTGCTAATCCTGTTACCAG
TGGCTGCTGCCAGTGGCGATAAGTCGTGTCTTACCGGGTTGGACTCAAGACGATAGTTACCGGATAAGGC
GCAGCGGTCGGGCTGAACGGGGGGTTCGTGCACACAGCCCAGCTTGGAGCGAACGACCTACACCGAACTG
AGATACCTACAGCGTGAGCTATGAGAAAGCGCCACGCTTCCCGAAGGGAGAAAGGCGGACAGGTATCCGG
TAAGCGGCAGGGTCGGAACAGGAGAGCGCACGAGGGAGCTTCCAGGGGGAAACGCCTGGTATCTTTATAG
TCCTGTCGGGTTTCGCCACCTCTGACTTGAGCGTCGATTTTTGTGATGCTCGTCAGGGGGGCGGAGCCTA
TGGAAAAACGCCAGCAACGCGGCCTTTTTACGGTTCCTGGCCTTTTGCTGGCCTTTTGCTCACATGTTCT
TTCCTGCGTTATCCCCTGATTCTGTGGATAACCGTATTACCGCCTTTGAGTGAGCTGATACCGCTCGCCG
CAGCCGAACGACCGAGCGCAGCGAGTCAGTGAGCGAGGAAGCGGAAGAGCGCCCAATACGCAAACCGCCT
CTCCCCGCGCGTTGGCCGATTCATTAATGCAGCTGGCACGACAGGTTTCCCGACTGGAAAGCGGGCAGTG
AGCGCAACGCAATTAATACGCGTACCGCTAGCCAGGAAGAGTTTGTAGAAACGCAAAAAGGCCATCCGTC
AGGATGGCCTTCTGCTTAGTTTGATGCCTGGCAGTTTATGGCGGGCGTCCTGCCCGCCACCCTCCGGGCC
GTTGCTTCACAACGTTCAAATCCGCTCCCGGCGGATTTGTCCTACTCAGGAGAGCGTTCACCGACAAACA
ACAGATAAAACGAAAGGCCCAGTCTTCCGACTGAGCCTTTCGTTTTATTTGATGCCTGGCAGTTCCCTAC
TCTCGCGTTAACGCTAGCATGGATGTTTTCCCAGTCACGACGTTGTAAAACGACGGCCAGTCTTAAGCTC
GGGCCCCAAATAATGATTTTATTTTGACTGATAGTGACCTGTTCGTTGCAACAAATTGATGAGCAATGCT
TTTTTATAATGCCAACTTTGTACAAAAAAGTTGGCATGCCCTCGCCCCTGGCCCTACGCCCCTACCTCCG
GAGCGAGTTTTCCCCATCGGTGGACGCGCGGCCCTGCAGCAGTCCCTCAGAGCTACCTGCGAAGCTGCTT
CTGGGGGCCACTCTTCCTCGGGCCCCGCGGCTGCCGCGCCGGCTGGCCTGGTGCTCCATTGACTGGGAGC
AGGTGTGCTTGCTGCAGAGGCTGGGAGCTGGAGGGTTTGGCTCGGTGTACAAGGCGACTTACCGCGGTGT
TCCTGTGGCCATAAAGCAAGTGAACAAGTGCACCAAGAACCGACTAGCATCTCGGCGGAGTTTCTGGGCT
GAGCTCAACGTAGCAAGGCTGCGCCACGATAACATCGTGCGCGTGGTGGCTGCCAGCACGCGCACGCCCG
CAGGGTCCAATAGCCTAGGGACCATCATCATGGAGTTCGGTGGCAACGTCACTTTACACCAAGTCATCTA
TGGCGCCGCCGGCCACCCTGAGGGGGACGCAGGGGAGCCTCACTGCCGCACTGGAGGACAGTTAAGTTTG
GGAAAGTGTCTCAAGTACTCACTAGATGTTGTGAACGGCCTGCTCTTCCTCCACTCGCAAAGCATTGTGC
ACTTGGACCTGAAGCCCGCGAACATCTTGATCAGTGAGCAGGATGTCTGTAAAATTAGTGACTTCGGTTG
CTCTGAGAAGTTGGAAGATCTGCTGTGCTTCCAGACACCCTCTTACCCTCTAGGAGGCACATACACCCAC
CGCGCCCCGGAGCTCCTGAAAGGAGAGGGCGTGACGCCTAAAGCCGACATTTATTCCTTTGCCATCACTC
TCTGGCAAATGACTACCAAGCAGGCGCCGTATTCGGGGGAGCGGCAGCACATACTGTACGCGGTGGTGGC
CTACGACCTGCGCCCGTCCCTCTCCGCTGCCGTCTTCGAGGACTCGCTCCCCGGGCAGCGCCTTGGGGAC
GTCATCCAGCGCTGCTGGAGACCCAGCGCGGCGCAGAGGCCGAGCGCGCGGCTGCTTTTGGTGGATCTCA
CCTCTTTGAAAGCTGAACTCGGCTGCCCAACTTTCTTGTACAAAGTTGGCATTATAAGAAAGCATTGCTT
ATCAATTTGTTGCAACGAACAGGTCACTATCAGTCAAAATAAAATCATTATTTGCCATCCAGCTGATATC
CCCTATAGTGAGTCGTATTACATGGTCATAGCTGTTTCCTGGCAGCTCTGGCCCGTGTCTCAAAATCTCT
GATGTTACATTGCACAAGATAAAAATATATCATCATGCCTCCTCTAGACCAGCCAGGACAGAAATGCCTC
GACTTCGCTGCTACCCAAGGTTGCCGGGTGACGCACACCGTGGAAACGGATGAAGGCACGAACCCAGTGG
ACATAAGCCTGTTCGGTTCGTAAGCTGTAATGCAAGTAGCGTATGCGCTCACGCAACTGGTCCAGAACCT
TGACCGAACGCAGCGGTGGTAACGGCGCAGTGGCGGTTTTCATGGCTT
Features (pLannotate 1.2.2; 12 found; start..end, strand, type, name):
     81..137     +  CDS            GmR (fragment): gentamycin acetyltransferase; aacC1; confers resistance to gentamycin
    144..935     +  CDS            SmR: aminoglycoside adenylyltransferase (Murphy, 1985); aadA; confers resistance to spectinomycin and streptomycin
   1028..1616    +  rep_origin     ori: high-copy-number ColE1/pMB1/pBR322/pUC origin of replication
   1799..1891    +  CDS            lacI (fragment): lac repressor; lacI; The lac repressor binds to the lac operator to inhibit transcription in E. coli. This inhibition can be relieved by adding lactose or isopropyl-β-D-thiogalactopyranoside (IPTG).
   1946..1973    -  terminator     rrnB T2 terminator: transcription terminator T2 from the E. coli rrnB gene
   2105..2148    +  terminator     rrnB T1 terminator: Escherichia coli rrnB; transcription terminator T1 from the E. coli rrnB gene
   2195..2231    -  CDS            lacZα (fragment): LacZα fragment of β-galactosidase; lacZ fragment
   2248..2343    +  protein_bind   attL3: mutant version of attL; recombination site for the Gateway® LR reaction LR Clonase™
   2346..3383    +  CDS            MOS: MOS_HUMAN - Experimental evidence at protein level: Swiss-Prot protein existence level 1. From Homo sapiens (Human).
   3386..3484    -  protein_bind   attL2: mutant version of attL; recombination site for the Gateway® LR reaction LR Clonase™
   3502..3520    -  promoter       T7 promoter: promoter for bacteriophage T7 RNA polymerase
   3710..3733    +  promoter       Pc promoter (fragment): intI1 (promoter lies within the coding sequence); class 1 integron promoter
