[The description below was written by a language model from this plasmid's Addgene catalogue record and pLannotate feature annotations shown in this document.]
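Description:
pDONR223_MOS_WT is a Gateway entry clone built on the Invitrogen pDONR223 backbone and carrying the wild-type open reading frame of human MOS, a proto-oncogene encoding a serine/threonine kinase (reference transcript NM_005372.1). It belongs to the Target Accelerator Plasmid Collection, a set of wild-type and variant cancer gene clones assembled for systematic functional testing of alleles. The sequenced plasmid is 3,828 nt. It is maintained in E. coli at high copy through a ColE1/pUC-type origin and selected with spectinomycin via the aadA (SmR) aminoglycoside adenylyltransferase gene. A fragment of the class 1 integron Pc promoter and a small remnant of a gentamicin acetyltransferase gene lie near the marker, evidently leftovers of the resistance cassette's origin.

The MOS coding sequence (about 1 kb) is flanked by two attL recombination sites. The automated annotation labels the upstream one attL3 and the downstream one attL2; pDONR223 entry clones conventionally carry attL1/attL2, so the upstream label may be an annotation artefact. These sites let LR Clonase transfer the ORF directionally into any compatible destination vector. The record lists no promoter for the insert, so the clone is a shuttle and storage vehicle rather than an expression construct. rrnB T1 and T2 terminators upstream of the cassette insulate it from read-through transcription, and a T7 promoter sits just beyond attL2, facing the insert in antisense orientation. Short lacI and lacZα fragments are backbone remnants. The insert is in the "open" configuration, with no stop codon following it, so it can be fused in frame to C-terminal tags supplied by the destination vector. M13 primer sites allow sequence verification.
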