Addgene plasmid #82218: pDONR223_MOS_WT
Purpose: Gateway Donor vector containing MOS , part of the Target Accelerator Plasmid Collection.
Depositing lab: Jesse Boehm & William Hahn & David Root. Depositing organization: Broad Institute. Publication: Systematic Functional Interrogation of Rare Cancer Variants Identifies Oncogenic Alleles. Kim E, Ilic N, Shrestha Y, Zou L, Kamburov A, Zhu C, Yang X, Lubonja R, Tran N, Nguyen C, Lawrence MS, Piccioni F, Bagul M, Doench JG, Chouinard CR, Wu X, Hogstrom L, Natoli T, Tamayo P, Horn H, Corsello SM, Lage K, Root DE, Subramanian A, Golub TR, Getz G, Boehm JS, Hahn WC. Cancer Discov. 2016 Jul;6(7):714-26. doi: 10.1158/2159-8290.CD-16-0160. Epub 2016 May 4. PubMed 27147599.
Backbone
  Vector backbone: pDONR223
  Backbone manufacturer: Invitrogen
  Backbone size w/o insert (bp): 2790
  Vector type: Gateway Entry vector
Growth in bacteria
  Bacterial resistance: Spectinomycin, 50 μg/mL
  Growth temperature: 37°C
  Growth strain: DH5alpha
  Copy number: High Copy
Gene/Insert
  Gene/Insert name: MOS
  Species: H. sapiens (human)
  GenBank ID: NM_005372.1
  Entrez Gene: MOS (a.k.a. MSV)
  Promoter: None
  Cloning method: Gateway Cloning
  Sequencing primers: 5′ M13pUC-fwd; 3′ M13-Rev
Terms and licenses: Academic/Nonprofit Terms; Industry Terms: Not Available to Industry
Depositor comments: Open state: NO stop codon immediately follows insert. Supporting reference: Systematic morphological profiling of human gene and allele function via Cell Painting. Rohban MH, et al. Elife. 2017, Mar 18;6. pii: e24060. PubMed PMID 28315521
How to cite: pDONR223_MOS_WT was a gift from Jesse Boehm & William Hahn & David Root (Addgene plasmid # 82218 ; http://n2t.net/addgene:82218 ; RRID:Addgene_82218)
