>Addgene plasmid #82218 | pDONR223_MOS_WT | depositor partial sequence | sequence record 155589 | Insert sequence
ATGCCCTCGCCCCTGGCCCTACGCCCCTACCTCCGGAGCGAGTTTTCCCCATCGGTGGACGCGCGGCCCT
GCAGCAGTCCCTCAGAGCTACCTGCGAAGCTGCTTCTGGGGGCCACTCTTCCTCGGGCCCCGCGGCTGCC
GCGCCGGCTGGCCTGGTGCTCCATTGACTGGGAGCAGGTGTGCTTGCTGCAGAGGCTGGGAGCTGGAGGG
TTTGGCTCGGTGTACAAGGCGACTTACCGCGGTGTTCCTGTGGCCATAAAGCAAGTGAACAAGTGCACCA
AGAACCGACTAGCATCTCGGCGGAGTTTCTGGGCTGAGCTCAACGTAGCAAGGCTGCGCCACGATAACAT
CGTGCGCGTGGTGGCTGCCAGCACGCGCACGCCCGCAGGGTCCAATAGCCTAGGGACCATCATCATGGAG
TTCGGTGGCAACGTCACTTTACACCAAGTCATCTATGGCGCCGCCGGCCACCCTGAGGGGGACGCAGGGG
AGCCTCACTGCCGCACTGGAGGACAGTTAAGTTTGGGAAAGTGTCTCAAGTACTCACTAGATGTTGTGAA
CGGCCTGCTCTTCCTCCACTCGCAAAGCATTGTGCACTTGGACCTGAAGCCCGCGAACATCTTGATCAGT
GAGCAGGATGTCTGTAAAATTAGTGACTTCGGTTGCTCTGAGAAGTTGGAAGATCTGCTGTGCTTCCAGA
CACCCTCTTACCCTCTAGGAGGCACATACACCCACCGCGCCCCGGAGCTCCTGAAAGGAGAGGGCGTGAC
GCCTAAAGCCGACATTTATTCCTTTGCCATCACTCTCTGGCAAATGACTACCAAGCAGGCGCCGTATTCG
GGGGAGCGGCAGCACATACTGTACGCGGTGGTGGCCTACGACCTGCGCCCGTCCCTCTCCGCTGCCGTCT
TCGAGGACTCGCTCCCCGGGCAGCCCCTTGGGGACGTCATCCAGCGCTGCTGGAGACCCAGCGCGGCGCA
GAGGCCGAGCGCGCGGCTGCTTTTGGTGGATCTCACCTCTCTGAAAGGTGAACTCGGC
